>Addgene plasmid #146512 | pCIneo-lambdaN-HA-HsTNRC6C_1248-1690_H | depositor full sequence | sequence record 288958 | Full Sequence
TCAATATTGGCCATTAGCCATATTATTCATTGGTTATATAGCATAAATCAATATTGGCTATTGGCCATTG
CATACGTTGTATCTATATCATAATATGTACATTTATATTGGCTCATGTCCAATATGACCGCCATGTTGGC
ATTGATTATTGACTAGTTATTAATAGTAATCAATTACGGGGTCATTAGTTCATAGCCCATATATGGAGTT
CCGCGTTACATAACTTACGGTAAATGGCCCGCCTGGCTGACCGCCCAACGACCCCCGCCCATTGACGTCA
ATAATGACGTATGTTCCCATAGTAACGCCAATAGGGACTTTCCATTGACGTCAATGGGTGGAGTATTTAC
GGTAAACTGCCCACTTGGCAGTACATCAAGTGTATCATATGCCAAGTCCGCCCCCTATTGACGTCAATGA
CGGTAAATGGCCCGCCTGGCATTATGCCCAGTACATGACCTTACGGGACTTTCCTACTTGGCAGTACATC
TACGTATTAGTCATCGCTATTACCATGGTGATGCGGTTTTGGCAGTACACCAATGGGCGTGGATAGCGGT
TTGACTCACGGGGATTTCCAAGTCTCCACCCCATTGACGTCAATGGGAGTTTGTTTTGGCACCAAAATCA
ACGGGACTTTCCAAAATGTCGTAACAACTGCGATCGCCCGCCCCGTTGACGCAAATGGGCGGTAGGCGTG
TACGGTGGGAGGTCTATATAAGCAGAGCTCGTTTAGTGAACCGTCAGATCACTAGAAGCTTTATTGCGGT
AGTTTATCACAGTTAAATTGCTAACGCAGTCAGTGCTTCTGACACAACAGTCTCGAACTTAAGCTGCAGT
GACTCTCTTAAGGTAGCCTTGCAGAAGTTGGTCGTGAGGCACTGGGCAGGTAAGTATCAAGGTTACAAGA
CAGGTTTAAGGAGACCAATAGAAACTGGGCTTGTCGAGACAGAGAAGACTCTTGCGTTTCTGATAGGCAC
CTATTGGTCTTACTGACATCCACTTTGCCTTTCTCTCCACAGGTGTCCACTCCCAGTTCAATTACAGCTC
TTAAGGCTAGAGTACTTAATACGACTCACTATAGGCTAGCCACCATGGACGCACAAACACGACGACGTGA
GCGTCGCGCTGAGAAACAAGCTCAATGGAAAGCTGCAAACCCACCGCTCGAGGCTGCCCAAGCTTACACC
ATGGCCTACCCATATGATGTTCCAGATTACGCTTCACTCGACGCGGATCCCGTCGAATTCCCTGACCTGC
AGACCAAAGAGCAGCAGTCTTCACCCAACACCTTTGCTCCTTACCCTCTCGCTGGACTGAACCCAAACAT
GAATGTCAACAGCATGGACATGACCGGTGGCTTGTCGGTGAAGGACCCATCCCAGTCCCAGTCACGCCTC
CCCCAGTGGACGCACCCCAACTCCATGGATAACTTGCCCAGTGCCGCTTCCCCCCTGGAGCAGAACCCTA
GCAAGCATGGTGCTATCCCTGGAGGTCTAAGCATTGGGCCTCCAGGTAAGTCCTCCATTGATGACTCCTA
TGGCCGGTACGATTTAATCCAGAACAGTGAGTCACCAGCCAGTCCTCCCGTAGCTGTTCCCCATAGCTGG
TCACGTGCCAAATCTGACAGTGATAAAATCTCAAATGGCTCTAGCATCAACTGGCCCCCAGAATTCCATC
CGGGAGTTCCATGGAAAGGACTGCAGAATATTGACCCTGAGAATGACCCTGACGTCACTCCTGGCAGTGT
CCCCACTGGGCCTACCATCAACACCACCATCCAGGATGTCAACCGCTACCTCCTCAAGAGTGGAGGTAAA
CTGTCAGACATCAAATCGACGTGGTCCTCTGGCCCTACCTCCCACACGCAAGCCTCTCTGTCTCATGAAC
TATGGAAGGTGCCCAGAAACAGTACTGCACCCACGAGGCCACCTCCAGGGTTAACCAATCCCAAGCCCTC
CTCCACCTGGGGTGCCAGCCCCCTCGGCTGGACCAGCTCCTACTCCTCGGGTTCTGCCTGGAGCACCGAC
ACCTCAGGAAGAACCAGCAGCTGGCTCGTTCTTCGAAACCTCACTCCCCAGATTGATGGTTCTACACTGC
GGACATTGTGTTTGCAACATGGGCCTCTTATCACATTCCACCTGAATCTGACTCAAGGCAATGCTGTGGT
CCGGTACAGCTCCAAGGAGGAGGCTGCCAAGGCCCAGAAGTCTCTGCACATGTGCGTCCTGGGAAACACT
ACCATCCTGGCCGAGTTCGCTGGTGAAGAAGAAGTGAATCGCTTCTTAGCCCAAGGCCAGGCGCTGCCAC
CCACTTCCAGCTGGCAGTCCAGCAGCGCGTCCAGCCAGCCGCGGCTCAGCGCAGCGGGCAGCTCCCATGG
CCTGGTACGCAGCGACGCTGGCCACTGGAACGCCCCGTGCCTGGGTGGCAAGGGGAGCAGTGAGCTGCTG
TGGGGCGGGGTGCCCCAGTACTCCAGCAGCCTGTGGGGCCCGCCCAGCGCCGACGACAGCAGGGTGATAG
GCAGCCCCACGCCGCTAACCACCCTGCTGCCTGGGGACCTGCTCAGCGGGGAGTCCCTGTAGGCGCTGCC
ATCATCAGCACCAGGAGAGCCGACCCCTCCCGGGACCCCTCCCGGCTGGGCGGCCCCACAGACCCGCTGG
AACCCAGCAGCGGCCGCTTCCCTTTAGTGAGGGTTAATGCTTCGAGCAGACATGATAAGATACATTGATG
AGTTTGGACAAACCACAACTAGAATGCAGTGAAAAAAATGCTTTATTTGTGAAATTTGTGATGCTATTGC
TTTATTTGTAACCATTATAAGCTGCAATAAACAAGTTAACAACAACAATTGCATTCATTTTATGTTTCAG
GTTCAGGGGGAGATGTGGGAGGTTTTTTAAAGCAAGTAAAACCTCTACAAATGTGGTAAAATCCGATAAG
GATCGATCCGGGCTGGCGTAATAGCGAAGAGGCCCGCACCGATCGCCCTTCCCAACAGTTGCGCAGCCTG
AATGGCGAATGG
[124 nt withheld, positions 3023-3146]
C
[91 nt withheld, positions 3148-3238]
A
[49 nt withheld, positions 3240-3288]
CCTTTGACGTTGGAGTCCACGTTCTTT
[37 nt withheld, positions 3316-3352]
ACCCTATCTCGGTCTATTCTTTTGATTTATAAGGGATTTTGCCGATTTCGGCCTATTGGTTAAAAAATGA
GCTGATTTAACAAAAATTTAACGCGAATTTTAACAAAATATTAACGCTTACAATTTCCTGATGCGGTATT
TTCTCCTTACGCATCTGTGCGGTATTTCACACCGCATACGCGGATCTGCGCAGCACCATGGCCTGAAATA
ACCTCTGAAAGAGGAACTTGGTTAGGTACCTTCTGAGGCGGAAAGAACCAGCTGTGGAATGTGTGTCAGT
TAGGGTGTGGAAAGTCCCCAGGCTCCCCAGCAGGCAGAAGTATGCAAAGCATGCATCTCAATTAGTCAGC
AACCAGGTGTGGAAAGTCCCCAGGCTCCCCAGCAGGCAGAAGTATGCAAAGCATGCATCTCAATTAGTCA
GCAACCATAGTCCCGCCCCTAACTCCGCCCATCCCGCCCCTAACTCCGCCCAGTTCCGCCCATTCTCCGC
CCCATGGCTGACTAATTTTTTTTATTTATGCAGAGGCCGAGGCCGCCTCGGCCTCTGAGCTATTCCAGAA
GTAGTGAGGAGGCTTTTTTGGAGGCCTAGGCTTTTGCAAAAAGCTTGATTCTTCTGACACAACAGTCTCG
AACTTAAGGCTAGAGCCACCATGATTGAACAAGATGGATTGCACGCAGGTTCTCCGGCCGCTTGGGTGGA
GAGGCTATTCGGCTATGACTGGGCACAACAGACAATCGGCTGCTCTGATGCCGCCGTGTTCCGGCTGTCA
GCGCAGGGGCGCCCGGTTCTTTTTGTCAAGACCGACCTGTCCGGTGCCCTGAATGAACTGCAGGACGAGG
CAGCGCGGCTATCGTGGCTGGCCACGACGGGCGTTCCTTGCGCAGCTGTGCTCGACGTTGTCACTGAAGC
GGGAAGGGACTGGCTGCTATTGGGCGAAGTGCCGGGGCAGGATCTCCTGTCATCTCACCTTGCTCCTGCC
GAGAAAGTATCCATCATGGCTGATGCAATGCGGCGGCTGCATACGCTTGATCCGGCTACCTGCCCATTCG
ACCACCAAGCGAAACATCGCATCGAGCGAGCACGTACTCGGATGGAAGCCGGTCTTGTCGATCAGGATGA
TCTGGACGAAGAGCATCAGGGGCTCGCGCCAGCCGAACTGTTCGCCAGGCTCAAGGCGCGCATGCCCGAC
GGCGAGGATCTCGTCGTGACCCATGGCGATGCCTGCTTGCCGAATATCATGGTGGAAAATGGCCGCTTTT
CTGGATTCATCGACTGTGGCCGGCTGGGTGTGGCGGACCGCTATCAGGACATAGCGTTGGCTACCCGTGA
TATTGCTGAAGAGCTTGGCGGCGAATGGGCTGACCGCTTCCTCGTGCTTTACGGTATCGCCGCTCCCGAT
TCGCAGCGCATCGCCTTCTATCGCCTTCTTGACGAGTTCTTCTGAGCGGGACTCTGGGGTTCGAAATGAC
CGACCAAGCGACGCCCAACCTGCCATCACGATGGCCGCAATAAAATATCTTTATTTTCATTACATCTGTG
TGTTGGTTTTTTGTGTGAATCGATAGCGATAAGGATCCGCGTATGGTGCACTCTCAGTACAATCTGCTCT
GATGCCGCATAGTTAAGCCAGCCCCGACACCCGCCAACACCCGCTGACGCGCCCTGACGGGCTTGTCTGC
TCCCGGCATCCGCTTACAGACAAGCTGTGACCGTCTCCGGGAGCTGCATGTGTCAGAGGTTTTCACCGTC
ATCACCGAAACGCGCGAGACGAAAGGGCCTCGTGATACGCCTATTTTTATAGGTTAATGTCATGATAATA
ATGGTTTCTTAGACGTCAGGTGGCACTTTTCGGGGAAATGTGCGCGGAACCCCTATTTGTTTATTTTTCT
AAATACATTCAAATATGTATCCGCTCATGAGACAATAACCCTGATAAATGCTTCAATAATATTGAAAAAG
GAAGAGTATGAGTATTCAACATTTCCGTGTCGCCCTTATTCCCTTTTTTGCGGCATTTTGCCTTCCTGTT
TTTGCTCACCCAGAAACGCTGGTGAAAGTAAAAGATGCTGAAGATCAGTTGGGTGCACGAGTGGGTTACA
TCGAACTGGATCTCAACAGCGGTAAGATCCTTGAGAGTTTTCGCCCCGAAGAACGTTTTCCAATGATGAG
CACTTTTAAAGTTCTGCTATGTGGCGCGGTATTATCCCGTATTGACGCCGGGCAAGAGCAACTCGGTCGC
CGCATACACTATTCTCAGAATGACTTGGTTGAGTACTCACCAGTCACAGAAAAGCATCTTACGGATGGCA
TGACAGTAAGAGAATTATGCAGTGCTGCCATAACCATGAGTGATAACACTGCGGCCAACTTACTTCTGAC
AACGATCGGAGGACCGAAGGAGCTAACCGCTTTTTTGCACAACATGGGGGATCATGTAACTCGCCTTGAT
CGTTGGGAACCGGAGCTGAATGAAGCCATACCAAACGACGAGCGTGACACCACGATGCCTGTAGCAATGG
CAACAACGTTGCGCAAACTATTAACTGGCGAACTACTTACTCTAGCTTCCCGGCAACAATTAATAGACTG
GATGGAGGCGGATAAAGTTGCAGGACCACTTCTGCGCTCGGCCCTTCCGGCTGGCTGGTTTATTGCTGAT
AAATCTGGAGCCGGTGAGCGTGGGTCTCGCGGTATCATTGCAGCACTGGGGCCAGATGGTAAGCCCTCCC
GTATCGTAGTTATCTACACGACGGGGAGTCAGGCAACTATGGATGAACGAAATAGACAGATCGCTGAGAT
AGGTGCCTCACTGATTAAGCATTGGTAACTGTCAGACCAAGTTTACTCATATATACTTTAGATTGATTTA
AAACTTCATTTTTAATTTAAAAGGATCTAGGTGAAGATCCTTTTTGATAATCTCATGACCAAAATCCCTT
AACGTGAGTTTTCGTTCCACTGAGCGTCAGACCCCGTAGAAAAGATCAAAGGATCTTCTTGAGATCCTTT
TTTTCTGCGCGTAATCTGCTGCTTGCAAACAAAAAAACCACCGCTACCAGCGGTGGTTTGTTTGCCGGAT
CAAGAGCTACCAACTCTTTTTCCGAAGGTAACTGGCTTCAGCAGAGCGCAGATACCAAATACTGTTCTTC
TAGTGTAGCCGTAGTTAGGCCACCACTTCAAGAACTCTGTAGCACCGCCTACATACCTCGCTCTGCTAAT
CCTGTTACCAGTGGCTGCTGCCAGTGGCGATAAGTCGTGTCTTACCGGGTTGGACTCAAGACGATAGTTA
CCGGATAAGGCGCAGCGGTCGGGCTGAACGGGGGGTTCGTGCACACAGCCCAGCTTGGAGCGAACGACCT
ACACCGAACTGAGATACCTACAGCGTGAGCTATGAGAAAGCGCCACGCTTCCCGAAGGGAGAAAGGCGGA
CAGGTATCCGGTAAGCGGCAGGGTCGGAACAGGAGAGCGCACGAGGGAGCTTCCAGGGGGAAACGCCTGG
TATCTTTATAGTCCTGTCGGGTTTCGCCACCTCTGACTTGAGCGTCGATTTTTGTGATGCTCGTCAGGGG
GGCGGAGCCTATGGAAAAACGCCAGCAACGCGGCCTTTTTACGGTTCCTGGCCTTTTGCTGGCCTTTTGC
TCACATGGCTCGACAGATCT
Features (pLannotate 1.2.2; 21 found; start..end, strand, type, name):
    140..517     +  enhancer       CMV enhancer: human cytomegalovirus immediate early enhancer
    518..729     +  promoter       CMV promoter: human cytomegalovirus (CMV) immediate early promoter
    890..1022    +  intron         chimeric intron: chimera between introns from human β-globin and immunoglobulin heavy chain genes
   1067..1085    +  promoter       T7 promoter: promoter for bacteriophage T7 RNA polymerase
   1095..1169    +  CDS            N (fragment): REGN_LAMBD - Experimental evidence at protein level: Swiss-Prot protein existence level 1. Plays a role as a transcriptional antitermination factor that allows the virus to initiate its lytic phase. Activates expression of the delayed viral early genes by modifying host RNA polymerase (RNAP) into a form that is resistant to termination signals. This antitermination function requires the host NusA protein which serves to stabilize the interaction between antitermination protein N and host RNA polymerase. From Escherichia phage lambda (Bacteriophage lambda).
   1197..1224    +  CDS            3xHA (fragment): three tandem HA epitope tags
   1251..2579    +  CDS            TNRC6C (fragment): TNR6C_HUMAN - Also known as KIAA1582. Experimental evidence at protein level: Swiss-Prot protein existence level 1. Plays a role in RNA-mediated gene silencing by micro-RNAs (miRNAs). Required for miRNA-dependent translational repression of complementary mRNAs by argonaute family proteins. As scaffoldng protein associates with argonaute proteins bound to partially complementary mRNAs and simultaneously can recruit CCR4-NOT and PAN deadenylase complexes. From Homo sapiens (Human).
   2681..2698    -  promoter       T3 promoter (fragment): promoter for bacteriophage T3 RNA polymerase
   2716..2837    -  polyA_signal   SV40 poly(A) signal: SV40 polyadenylation signal
   2860..2928    -  CDS            large T antigen (fragment): large T antigen from SV40 (simian virus 40)
   2952..3019    +  CDS            lacZα (fragment): LacZα fragment of β-galactosidase; lacZ fragment
   3023..3451    +  rep_origin     f1 ori (sequence partly withheld): f1 bacteriophage origin of replication; arrow indicates direction of (+) strand synthesis
   3479..3530    -  misc_feature   bom (fragment): basis of mobility region from pBR322
   3595..3952    +  promoter       SV40 promoter: SV40 enhancer and early promoter
   4003..4794    +  CDS            neo: KKA2_KLEPN - Also known as kan, nptII. Experimental evidence at protein level: Swiss-Prot protein existence level 1. Resistance to kanamycin, neomycin, paromomycin, ribostamycin, butirosin and gentamicin B. From Klebsiella pneumoniae.
   4861..4909    +  polyA_signal   poly(A) signal: synthetic polyadenylation signal
   4929..4983    -  misc_feature   bom (fragment): basis of mobility region from pBR322
   5085..5120    -  CDS            rop (fragment): Rop protein, which maintains plasmids at low copy number; rop
   5215..5319    +  promoter       AmpR promoter: bla
   5320..6180    +  CDS            AmpR: β-lactamase; bla; confers resistance to ampicillin, carbenicillin, and related antibiotics
   6351..6939    +  rep_origin     ori: high-copy-number ColE1/pMB1/pBR322/pUC origin of replication
