[The description below was written by a language model from this plasmid's Addgene catalogue record and pLannotate feature annotations shown in this document.]
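Description:
pCIneo-lambdaN-HA-HsTNRC6C_1248-1690_H is a 7,012 nt mammalian expression plasmid built on the pCI-neo backbone. It encodes a C-terminal fragment of human TNRC6C (residues 1248–1690, numbered according to isoform 2), one of the GW182-family proteins that act with Argonaute proteins in miRNA-mediated silencing. In bacteria the plasmid replicates from a high-copy ColE1/pUC-type origin and is selected with ampicillin through the β-lactamase gene. An f1 origin is also present and allows production of single-stranded DNA. For mammalian cells, a separate cassette places the neomycin phosphotransferase gene under the SV40 enhancer/early promoter, followed by a synthetic poly(A) signal, so stable transfectants can be selected with G418.

The expression unit is driven by the CMV immediate-early enhancer and promoter. These are followed by the chimeric β-globin/immunoglobulin intron, which generally improves mRNA processing and expression, and the unit ends with the SV40 poly(A) signal. A T7 promoter upstream of the coding region would permit in vitro transcription. The open reading frame begins with a short fragment of the bacteriophage lambda N protein, continues with an HA epitope (annotated as a partial match to a 3xHA tag), and then the TNRC6C fragment. The lambda N peptide binds boxB RNA hairpins, so the fusion protein can be artificially tethered to a reporter mRNA carrying boxB sites, independently of miRNA or Argonaute targeting. The HA tag allows detection or immunoprecipitation. Together with the associated study of the GW182 C-terminal silencing domain, this design suggests use in tethering assays testing whether this region can repress a bound transcript, though the record itself states only mammalian expression as the purpose. The deposited sequence may be theoretical rather than fully verified.
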