Addgene plasmid #146512: pCIneo-lambdaN-HA-HsTNRC6C_1248-1690_H
Purpose: Mammalian Expression of HsTNRC6C_1248-1690
Depositing lab: Elisa Izaurralde. Depositing organization: Max Planck Institute for Developmental Biology. Publication: A C-terminal silencing domain in GW182 is essential for miRNA function. Eulalio A, Helms S, Fritzsch C, Fauser M, Izaurralde E. RNA. 2009 Jun;15(6):1067-77. doi: 10.1261/rna.1605509. Epub 2009 Apr 21. PubMed 19383769.
Backbone
  Vector backbone: pCI-neo
  Vector type: Mammalian Expression
Growth in bacteria
  Bacterial resistance: Ampicillin, 100 μg/mL
  Growth temperature: 37°C
  Growth strain: DH5alpha
  Copy number: High Copy
Gene/Insert
  Gene/Insert name: HsTNRC6C_1248-1690
  Species: H. sapiens (human)
  Entrez Gene: TNRC6C
  Cloning method: Unknown
Terms and licenses: Academic/Nonprofit Terms; Industry Terms: Not Available to Industry
Depositor comments: Human TNRC6C isoform2 given by NCBI:NM_018996.3 Plasmids from this collection were made available to the research community and donated after the lab closed. Please note that the sequence provided by the depositing laboratory may be theoretical/predicted or based on Sanger sequencing results. There may be discrepancies between sequencing results obtained by Addgene and the depositor sequence. If an Addgene verified sequence is not available, please contact before placing your order to request that our lab fully sequence the plasmid.
How to cite: pCIneo-lambdaN-HA-HsTNRC6C_1248-1690_H was a gift from Elisa Izaurralde (Addgene plasmid # 146512 ; http://n2t.net/addgene:146512 ; RRID:Addgene_146512)
